Addgene plasmid #64332: gRNA-leu-HYB
Purpose: leu2 deletion gRNA cassette carried by pRS42H
Depositing lab: Yong-Su Jin. Depositing organization: University of Illinois at Urbana-Champaign. Publication: Construction of a quadruple auxotrophic mutant of an industrial polyploid saccharomyces cerevisiae strain by using RNA-guided Cas9 nuclease. Zhang GC, Kong II, Kim H, Liu JJ, Cate JH, Jin YS. Appl Environ Microbiol. 2014 Dec;80(24):7694-701. doi: 10.1128/AEM.02310-14. Epub 2014 Oct 3. PubMed 25281382.
Backbone
  Vector backbone: pRS42H
  Backbone size w/o insert (bp): 6217
  Total vector size (bp): 6509
  Vector type: Yeast Expression
  Selectable markers: Hygromycin
Growth in bacteria
  Bacterial resistance: Ampicillin, 100 μg/mL
  Growth temperature: 37°C
  Growth strain: DH5alpha
  Growth instructions: Top10 also works
  Copy number: High Copy
Gene/Insert
  Gene/Insert name: gBlock product of leu2 deletion gRNA cassette
  gRNA/shRNA sequence: aatcacagccgaagccatta
  Species: Synthetic
  Cloning method: Restriction Enzyme; 5′ cloning site SacI (not destroyed); 3′ cloning site KpnI (not destroyed)
  Sequencing primers: 5′ M13F; 3′ M13R
Terms and licenses: Academic/Nonprofit Terms; Industry Terms: Not Available to Industry
How to cite: gRNA-leu-HYB was a gift from Yong-Su Jin (Addgene plasmid # 64332 ; http://n2t.net/addgene:64332 ; RRID:Addgene_64332)
