[The description below was written by a language model from this plasmid's Addgene catalogue record and the feature table of its GenBank file.]
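Description:
gRNA-leu-HYB is a yeast guide-RNA expression plasmid built on the pRS42H backbone, about 6.5 kb in total. It is propagated as a high-copy plasmid in E. coli under ampicillin selection and is selected in yeast by hygromycin resistance. This dominant drug marker suits prototrophic industrial strains that lack auxotrophic markers. The two sequence records held for this plasmid are partial, one of 978 bp and one of 388 bp. They cover only the insert and its immediate flanks, so the yeast replication origin, the hygromycin cassette, the ampicillin resistance gene and the bacterial origin are not annotated and are known here only from the catalogue fields.

The payload is a synthetic gBlock cloned between SacI and KpnI, both of which are retained. It holds a compact RNA polymerase III cassette in which the S. cerevisiae SNR52 snoRNA promoter drives a 20-nt spacer targeting LEU2. The spacer is fused to the Streptococcus pyogenes Cas9 gRNA scaffold and is followed by the SUP4 tRNA terminator. In the longer record this cassette sits in a lacZα-type multiple cloning region, flanked by T3 and T7 promoters, M13 forward and reverse sequencing primer sites, and the lac promoter/operator with its CAP binding site. A primer site from an f1 origin lies nearby.

The plasmid does not encode Cas9, so the nuclease must be supplied from another source. According to the record and its associated publication title, the construct was used for Cas9-directed disruption of leu2, one step in making a quadruple auxotrophic mutant of an industrial polyploid Saccharomyces cerevisiae strain.
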