LOCUS       Exported 388 bp ds-DNA linear SYN 30-MAY-2021
DEFINITION  leu2 deletion gRNA cassette carried by pRS42H.
ACCESSION   .
VERSION     .
KEYWORDS    gRNA-leu-HYB
SOURCE      synthetic DNA construct
  ORGANISM  synthetic DNA construct
REFERENCE   1 (bases 1 to 388)
  AUTHORS   Zhang GC, Kong II, Kim H, Liu JJ, Cate JH, Jin YS
  TITLE     Construction of a quadruple auxotrophic mutant of an industrial
            polyploid saccharomyces cerevisiae strain by using RNA-guided Cas9
            nuclease.
  JOURNAL   Appl Environ Microbiol. 2014 Dec;80(24):7694-701. doi:
            10.1128/AEM.02310-14. Epub 2014 Oct 3.
  PUBMED    25281382
REFERENCE   2 (bases 1 to 388)
  AUTHORS   .
  TITLE     Direct Submission
  JOURNAL   Exported May 30, 2021 from SnapGene Server 1.1.58
            http://www.snapgene.com
FEATURES             Location/Qualifiers
     source          1..388
                     /organism="synthetic DNA construct"
                     /mol_type="other DNA"
     promoter        1..269
                     /label=SNR52 promoter
                     /note="promoter for the S. cerevisiae small nucleolar RNA
                     gene SNR52"
     misc_RNA        290..364
                     /label=gRNA scaffold
                     /note="guide RNA scaffold for the Streptococcus pyogenes
                     CRISPR/Cas9 system"
     terminator      369..388
                     /label=SUP4 terminator
                     /note="transcription terminator for the S. cerevisiae SUP4
                     tRNA gene"
ORIGIN
        1 tctttgaaaa gataatgtat gattatgctt tcactcatat ttatacagaa acttgatgtt
       61 ttctttcgag tatatacaag gtgattacat gtacgtttga agtacaactc tagattttgt
      121 agtgccctct tgggctagcg gtaaaggtgc gcattttttc acaccctaca atgttctgtt
      181 caaaagattt tggtcaaacg ctgtagaagt gaaagttggt gcgcatgttt cggcgttcga
      241 aacttctccg cagtgaaaga taaatgatca atcacagccg aagccattag ttttagagct
      301 agaaatagca agttaaaata aggctagtcc gttatcaact tgaaaaagtg gcaccgagtc
      361 ggtggtgctt tttttgtttt ttatgtct
//
