LOCUS       Exported 978 bp ds-DNA linear SYN 30-MAY-2021
DEFINITION  leu2 deletion gRNA cassette carried by pRS42H.
ACCESSION   .
VERSION     .
KEYWORDS    gRNA-leu-HYB
SOURCE      synthetic DNA construct
  ORGANISM  synthetic DNA construct
REFERENCE   1 (bases 1 to 978)
  AUTHORS   Zhang GC, Kong II, Kim H, Liu JJ, Cate JH, Jin YS
  TITLE     Construction of a quadruple auxotrophic mutant of an industrial
            polyploid saccharomyces cerevisiae strain by using RNA-guided Cas9
            nuclease.
  JOURNAL   Appl Environ Microbiol. 2014 Dec;80(24):7694-701. doi:
            10.1128/AEM.02310-14. Epub 2014 Oct 3.
  PUBMED    25281382
REFERENCE   2 (bases 1 to 978)
  AUTHORS   .
  TITLE     Direct Submission
  JOURNAL   Exported May 30, 2021 from SnapGene Server 1.1.58
            http://www.snapgene.com
FEATURES             Location/Qualifiers
     source          1..978
                     /organism="synthetic DNA construct"
                     /mol_type="other DNA"
     protein_bind    95..116
                     /label=CAP binding site
                     /bound_moiety="E. coli catabolite activator protein"
                     /note="CAP binding activates transcription in the presence
                     of cAMP."
     promoter        131..161
                     /label=lac promoter
                     /note="promoter for the E. coli lac operon"
     protein_bind    169..185
                     /label=lac operator
                     /bound_moiety="lac repressor encoded by lacI"
                     /note="The lac repressor binds to the lac operator to
                     inhibit transcription in E. coli. This inhibition can be
                     relieved by adding lactose or
                     isopropyl-beta-D-thiogalactopyranoside (IPTG)."
     primer_bind     174..196
                     /label=M13/pUC Reverse
                     /note="In lacZ gene"
     primer_bind     193..209
                     /label=M13 rev
                     /note="common sequencing primer, one of multiple similar
                     variants"
     primer_bind     193..209
                     /label=M13 Reverse
                     /note="In lacZ gene. Also called M13-rev"
     primer_bind     228..248
                     /label=T3
                     /note="T3 promoter, forward primer"
     promoter        230..248
                     /label=T3 promoter
                     /note="promoter for bacteriophage T3 RNA polymerase"
     promoter        267..535
                     /label=SNR52 promoter
                     /note="promoter for the S. cerevisiae small nucleolar RNA
                     gene SNR52"
     misc_RNA        556..630
                     /label=gRNA scaffold
                     /note="guide RNA scaffold for the Streptococcus pyogenes
                     CRISPR/Cas9 system"
     terminator      635..654
                     /label=SUP4 terminator
                     /note="transcription terminator for the S. cerevisiae SUP4
                     tRNA gene"
     primer_bind     complement(668..687)
                     /label=T7
                     /note="T7 promoter, forward primer"
     promoter        complement(669..687)
                     /label=T7 promoter
                     /note="promoter for bacteriophage T7 RNA polymerase"
     primer_bind     complement(697..714)
                     /label=M13 Forward
                     /note="In lacZ gene. Also called M13-F20 or M13 (-21)
                     Forward"
     primer_bind     complement(697..713)
                     /label=M13 fwd
                     /note="common sequencing primer, one of multiple similar
                     variants"
     primer_bind     complement(706..728)
                     /label=M13/pUC Forward
                     /note="In lacZ gene"
     primer_bind     complement(942..961)
                     /label=F1ori-R
                     /note="F1 origin, reverse primer"
ORIGIN
        1 gcaaaccgcc tctccccgcg cgttggccga ttcattaatg cagctggcac gacaggtttc
       61 ccgactggaa agcgggcagt gagcgcaacg caattaatgt gagttagctc actcattagg
      121 caccccaggc tttacacttt atgcttccgg ctcgtatgtt gtgtggaatt gtgagcggat
      181 aacaatttca cacaggaaac agctatgacc atgattacgc caagcgcgca attaaccctc
      241 actaaaggga acaaaagctg gagctctctt tgaaaagata atgtatgatt atgctttcac
      301 tcatatttat acagaaactt gatgttttct ttcgagtata tacaaggtga ttacatgtac
      361 gtttgaagta caactctaga ttttgtagtg ccctcttggg ctagcggtaa aggtgcgcat
      421 tttttcacac cctacaatgt tctgttcaaa agattttggt caaacgctgt agaagtgaaa
      481 gttggtgcgc atgtttcggc gttcgaaact tctccgcagt gaaagataaa tgatcaatca
      541 cagccgaagc cattagtttt agagctagaa atagcaagtt aaaataaggc tagtccgtta
      601 tcaacttgaa aaagtggcac cgagtcggtg gtgctttttt tgttttttat gtctggtacc
      661 caattcgccc tatagtgagt cgtattacgc gcgctcactg gccgtcgttt tacaacgtcg
      721 tgactgggaa aaccctggcg ttacccaact taatcgcctt gcagcacatc cccctttcgc
      781 cagctggcgt aatagcgaag aggcccgcac cgatcgccct tcccaacagt tgcgcagcct
      841 gaatggcgaa atggnnnnnn nnnnnnnnnn nnnnnnnnnn nnnnnnnnnn nnnnnnnnnn
      901 nnnnnnnnnn nnnnnnnnnn nnnnnnnnnn nnnnnnnnnn nnnnnnnnnn nnnnnnnnnn
      961 nnnnnnnnnn nnnnnnnn
//
