>Addgene plasmid #64332 | gRNA-leu-HYB | addgene partial sequence | sequence record 110946 | pRSII-F1 5'-CGGCATCAGAGCAGATTGTAC-3'
GGCCAGAATACCCTCCTTGACAGTCTTGACGTGCGCAGCTCAGGGGCATGATGTGACTGTCGCCCGTACA
TTTAGCCCATACATCCCCATGTATAATCATTTGCATCCATACATTTTGATGGCCGCACGGCGCGAAGCAA
AAATTACGGCTCCTCGCTGCGGACCTGCGAGCAGGGAAACGCTCCCCTCACAGACGCGTTGAATTGTCCC
CACGCCGCGCCCCTGTAGAGAAATATAAAAGGTTAGGATTTGCCACTGAGGTTCTTCTTTCATATACTTC
CTTTTAAAATCTTGCTAGGATACAGTTCTCACATCACATCCGAACATAAACAACCATGGGTAAAAAGCCT
GAACTCACCGCGACGTCTGTCGAGAAGTTTCTGATCGAAAAGTTCGACAGCGTCTCCGACCTGATGCAGC
TCTCGGAGGGCGAAGAATCTCGTGCTTTCAGCTTCGATGTAGGAGGGCGTGGATATGTCCTGCGGGTAAA
TAGCTGCGCCGATGGTTTCTACAAAGATCGTTATGTTTATCGGCACTTTGCATCGGCCGCGCTCCCGATT
CCGGAAGTGCTTGACATTGGGGAATTCAGCGAGAGCCTGACCTATTGCATCTCCCGCCGTGCACAGGGTG
TCACGTTGCAAGACCTGCCTGAAACCGAACTGCCCGCTGTTCTGCAGCCGGTCGCGGAGGCCATGGATGC
GATCGCTGCGGCCGATCTTAGCCAGACGAGCGGGTTCGGCCCATTCGGACCGCAAGGAATCGGTCAATAC
ACTACATGGCGTGATTTCATATGCGCGATTGCTGATCCCCATGTGTATCACTGGCAAACTGTGATGGACG
ACACCGTCAGTGCGTCCGTCGCGCA
